>Addgene plasmid #217195 | pCMV-Tigger17 | addgene full sequence | sequence record 444389 | Addgene NGS Result
GACATTGATTATTGACTAGTTATTAATAGTAATCAATTACGGGGTCATTAGTTCATAGCCCATATATGGA
GTTCCGCGTTACATAACTTACGGTAAATGGCCCGCCTGGCTGACCGCCCAACGACCCCCGCCCATTGACG
TCAATAATGACGTATGTTCCCATAGTAACGCCAATAGGGACTTTCCATTGACGTCAATGGGTGGAGTATT
TACGGTAAACTGCCCACTTGGCAGTACATCAAGTGTATCATATGCCAAGTACGCCCCCTATTGACGTCAA
TGACGGTAAATGGCCCGCCTGGCATTATGCCCAGTACATGACCTTATGGGACTTTCCTACTTGGCAGTAC
ATCTACGTATTAGTCATCGCTATTACCATGGTGATGCGGTTTTGGCAGTACATCAATGGGCGTGGATAGC
GGTTTGACTCACGGGGATTTCCAAGTCTCCACCCCATTGACGTCAATGGGAGTTTGTTTTGGCACCAAAA
TCAACGGGACTTTCCAAAATGTCGTAACAACTCCGCCCCATTGACGCAAATGGGCGGTAGGCGTGTACGG
TGGGAGGTCTATATAAGCAGAGCTCTCTGGCTAACTAGAGAACCCACTGCTTACTGGCTTATCGAAATTA
ATACGACTCACTATAGGGAGACCCAAGCTTGGTACCGAGCTCGGATCCACTAGTAACGGCCGCCAGTGTG
CTGGAATTCGCCGCCACCATGCGTCGTGCGGCCAAAAATCTGTCACGTCCGACCCGTACCTTTCCGGCCG
AGGTTGAACAGGGTGATGCGCTGCCTAGCTGCTTTAGCAGCCACACCGTGAACAAATGCCCGTTCCGCGG
TTTATTTAGCGCCACCTTCTTCGCGTTTCTGTGCTTCCTGCTGGTGATTAGCCTGTTTAAGATGGCGCCT
AAGCGCAGCGCGGAAGTTTTAAGCAGCGTGCCTAAGCGCAAAAAAGCGGTGATGTGCCTGACCGAAAAAA
TCCGCGTGCTGGATAAATTACGCAGCGGCATGAGCTATTCAGCAGTTGGTCGCGAGTTCAACGTGAACGA
AAGCACCATTCGCTACATCCAGAAAAAGGAGGAAGAAATTCGCCGCAGCGTTCGTGAAGCAGCACCTGAA
AGCGCGAAAGTGACCAGCATTGTGCGCGACGAAGCGATGGAGAAAATGGAAAAACGCCTGAACCTGTGGA
TTCACGAAATGACCACCGACAAAAAAAGCGTGGTGGATAGCATTGTGGTGCGCCTGAAAGCGAAAGAAAT
TTACGGCCATGTGACCCAGGGCCAGGAAAACGTGAAACCGTTTAGCGCAAGCGCAGGTTGGCTGGCGCGT
TTTAAACGCCGCTATGGCGTGAAAAACGTGAAACTGGCCGGTGAAGCAGGTAGCGCGGATCAAGAAGCGG
CCGAAGAATTTCTGAAATATCTGCTGAGCGTGATTCAGGAAAAAGGCTACGTGGAGGAGCAAGTGTTCAA
CGCGGACGAAACCGGCCTGTTCTATAAAGATGTGGGCAAGCGCACCTACATTACCCAGATGGCGTCAAAA
GCGCCGGGCTTCAAAAGCTTCAAAGATCATGCCACCCTGCTGTTATGTGCGAACGCCAAGGGCGACTTCA
AGTGCAAACCGCTGATGGTGCATCGCGCCCAAAATCCTCGTGCCCTGAAAGGCAAAAACCTGAACCGCAT
GCCGGTTCATTGGCGCTGGAACAAAAAAGCCTGGATGGCCAGCGAAATTTTCTGGGACTGGTTTCATAAC
TGCTTCATCCCTGAAGTGGAACGCTACCTGCAGGGTGAGAACCTGGCATTTCGCGTGCTGCTGATTCTGG
ATAACGCGCCTGTGCACTGTCGTGAGGAACTGGAAAACGCGCACCCGAACGTGGAAGTGCTGTTTATGCC
TCCGAACACCGCGAGCTTAATTCAACCGCTGGGCCAGGGCATTATTAAGGCCTTTAAGGCGCATTATACC
CGCGAACTGTATAGCAAAGCCTTTGAGGCGCTGGATGCGAACAAGGAAACCACCATGATGGATTACTGGA
AGAGCGTGACCATTCGCAGCGTGATCGACTATGTTGGCACCGCCTGGGATTCAATTAAGCAGGCGACCAT
TGATAACTGCTGGGAAAACGTGTGGCCTGACTGCGTGAAAAACCTGAAAAGCGAAGGCGTGACCGAAAGC
ATTAAAAACAGCGTGAAGAACATTATGCGCATCGCGCGCCAAATCAGCGGTGAAGGCTTCGACGACATGA
AAGAAGAAGACGTGGAAGAAATTCTGGCCGAAAAGGCGGTTGAGCCTACCAACGAAGATCTGGATGAGAT
GGCGAAACAGGGTATCGGCGTGGGCGATGATGAAGATGGCGACGAGAGCCAACCTAAAACCCCTCGCATT
GTGCCTCTGACCGCCGCAAAGATTAGCGAGTGGAACAGCGCCCTGGAAAAGATCTTTAGCGATATGGAAG
AGTGCGATCCTATGCTGGATCGCAGCCTGAAGTTCAAGCGCTTAACCAGCACCGCCTTTATTCCGTATGC
CGAAACCCTGAAAGATCTGCGCCGCAAAGCGAAACAAACTCGCCTGACCCAGTTTTTTGAGCCTGTGTGG
GAGGGTAAAAGCCCTACCCCTAGCACCAGCTACGAAAGCCAGACCCCGGAAGTTGAACTGCCGGATGTGG
ATATGCCTCCGAGCCCTACTTCATCAAGCAGCGCGGAATAATGAGCGGCCGCTCGAGCATGCATCTAGAG
GGCCCTATTCTATAGTGTCACCTAAATGCTAGAGCTCGCTGATCAGCCTCGACTGTGCCTTCTAGTTGCC
AGCCATCTGTTGTTTGCCCCTCCCCCGTGCCTTCCTTGACCCTGGAAGGTGCCACTCCCACTGTCCTTTC
CTAATAAAATGAGGAAATTGCATCGCATTGTCTGAGTAGGTGTCATTCTATTCTGGGGGGTGGGGTGGGG
CAGGACAGCAAGGGGGAGGATTGGGAAGACAATAGCAGGCATGCTGGGGATGCGGTGGGCTCTATGGCTT
CTGAGGCGGAAAGAACCAGCTGGGGCTCTAGGGGGTATCCCC
[124 nt withheld, positions 3053-3176]
C
[91 nt withheld, positions 3178-3268]
A
[49 nt withheld, positions 3270-3318]
CCTTTGACGTTGGAGTCCACGTTCTTT
[37 nt withheld, positions 3346-3382]
ACCCTATCTCGGTCTATTCTTTTGATTTATAAGGGATTTTGCCGATTTCGGCCTATTGGTTAAAAAATGA
GCTGATTTAACAAAAATTTAACGCGAATTAATTCTGTGGAATGTGTGTCAGTTAGGGTGTGGAAAGTCCC
CAGGCTCCCCAGCAGGCAGAAGTATGCAAAGCATGCATCTCAATTAGTCAGCAACCAGGTGTGGAAAGTC
CCCAGGCTCCCCAGCAGGCAGAAGTATGCAAAGCATGCATCTCAATTAGTCAGCAACCATAGTCCCGCCC
CTAACTCCGCCCATCCCGCCCCTAACTCCGCCCAGTTCCGCCCATTCTCCGCCCCATGGCTGACTAATTT
TTTTTATTTATGCAGAGGCCGAGGCCGCCTCTGCCTCTGAGCTATTCCAGAAGTAGTGAGGAGGCTTTTT
TGGAGGCCTAGGCTTTTGCAAAAAGCTCCCCGAAATGACCGACCAAGCGACGCCCAACCTGCCATCACGA
GATTTCGATTCCACCGCCGCCTTCTATGAAAGGTTGGGCTTCGGAATCGTTTTCCGGGACGCCGGCTGGA
TGATCCTCCAGCGCGGGGATCTCATGCTGGAGTTCTTCGCCCACCCCAACTTGTTTATTGCAGCTTATAA
TGGTTACAAATAAAGCAATAGCATCACAAATTTCACAAATAAAGCATTTTTTTCACTGCATTCTAGTTGT
GGTTTGTCCAAACTCATCAATGTATCTTATCATGTCTGTATACCGTCGACCTCTAGCTAGAGCTTGGCGT
AATCATGGTCATAGCTGTTTCCTGTGTGAAATTGTTATCCGCTCACAATTCCACACAACATACGAGCCGG
AAGCATAAAGTGTAAAGCCTGGGGTGCCTAATGAGTGAGCTAACTCACATTAATTGCGTTGCGCTCACTG
CCCGCTTTCCAGTCGGGAAACCTGTCGTGCCAGCTGCATTAATGAATCGGCCAACGCGCGGGGAGAGGCG
GTTTGCGTATTGGGCGCTCTTCCGCTTCCTCGCTCACTGACTCGCTGCGCTCGGTCGTTCGGCTGCGGCG
AGCGGTATCAGCTCACTCAAAGGCGGTAATACGGTTATCCACAGAATCAGGGGATAACGCAGGAAAGAAC
ATGTGAGCAAAAGGCCAGCAAAAGGCCAGGAACCGTAAAAAGGCCGCGTTGCTGGCGTTTTTCCATAGGC
TCCGCCCCCCTGACGAGCATCACAAAAATCGACGCTCAAGTCAGAGGTGGCGAAACCCGACAGGACTATA
AAGATACCAGGCGTTTCCCCCTGGAAGCTCCCTCGTGCGCTCTCCTGTTCCGACCCTGCCGCTTACCGGA
TACCTGTCCGCCTTTCTCCCTTCGGGAAGCGTGGCGCTTTCTCATAGCTCACGCTGTAGGTATCTCAGTT
CGGTGTAGGTCGTTCGCTCCAAGCTGGGCTGTGTGCACGAACCCCCCGTTCAGCCCGACCGCTGCGCCTT
ATCCGGTAACTATCGTCTTGAGTCCAACCCGGTAAGACACGACTTATCGCCACTGGCAGCAGCCACTGGT
AACAGGATTAGCAGAGCGAGGTATGTAGGCGGTGCTACAGAGTTCTTGAAGTGGTGGCCTAACTACGGCT
ACACTAGAAGAACAGTATTTGGTATCTGCGCTCTGCTGAAGCCAGTTACCTTCGGAAAAAGAGTTGGTAG
CTCTTGATCCGGCAAACAAACCACCGCTGGTAGCGGTGGTTTTTTTGTTTGCAAGCAGCAGATTACGCGC
AGAAAAAAAGGATCTCAAGAAGATCCTTTGATCTTTTCTACGGGGTCTGACGCTCAGTGGAACGAAAACT
CACGTTAAGGGATTTTGGTCATGAGATTATCAAAAAGGATCTTCACCTAGATCCTTTTAAATTAAAAATG
AAGTTTTAAATCAATCTAAAGTATATATGAGTAAACTTGGTCTGACAGTTACCAATGCTTAATCAGTGAG
GCACCTATCTCAGCGATCTGTCTATTTCGTTCATCCATAGTTGCCTGACTCCCCGTCGTGTAGATAACTA
CGATACGGGAGGGCTTACCATCTGGCCCCAGTGCTGCAATGATACCGCGAGACCCACGCTCACCGGCTCC
AGATTTATCAGCAATAAACCAGCCAGCCGGAAGGGCCGAGCGCAGAAGTGGTCCTGCAACTTTATCCGCC
TCCATCCAGTCTATTAATTGTTGCCGGGAAGCTAGAGTAAGTAGTTCGCCAGTTAATAGTTTGCGCAACG
TTGTTGCCATTGCTACAGGCATCGTGGTGTCACGCTCGTCGTTTGGTATGGCTTCATTCAGCTCCGGTTC
CCAACGATCAAGGCGAGTTACATGATCCCCCATGTTGTGCAAAAAAGCGGTTAGCTCCTTCGGTCCTCCG
ATCGTTGTCAGAAGTAAGTTGGCCGCAGTGTTATCACTCATGGTTATGGCAGCACTGCATAATTCTCTTA
CTGTCATGCCATCCGTAAGATGCTTTTCTGTGACTGGTGAGTACTCAACCAAGTCATTCTGAGAATAGTG
TATGCGGCGACCGAGTTGCTCTTGCCCGGCGTCAATACGGGATAATACCGCGCCACATAGCAGAACTTTA
AAAGTGCTCATCATTGGAAAACGTTCTTCGGGGCGAAAACTCTCAAGGATCTTACCGCTGTTGAGATCCA
GTTCGATGTAACCCACTCGTGCACCCAACTGATCTTCAGCATCTTTTACTTTCACCAGCGTTTCTGGGTG
AGCAAAAACAGGAAGGCAAAATGCCGCAAAAAAGGGAATAAGGGCGACACGGAAATGTTGAATACTCATA
CTCTTCCTTTTTCAATATTATTGAAGCATTTATCAGGGTTATTGTCTCATGAGCGGATACATATTTGAAT
GTATTTAGAAAAATAAACAAATAGGGGTTCCGCGCACATTTCCCCGAAAAGTGCCACCTGACGTCGACGG
ATCGGGAGATCTCCCGATCCCCTATGGTGCACTCTCAGTACAATCTGCTCTGATGCCGCATAGTTAAGCC
AGTATCTGCTCCCTGCTTGTGTGTTGGAGGTCGCTGAGTAGTGCGCGAGCAAAATTTAAGCTACAACAAG
GCAAGGCTTGACCGACAATTGCATGAAGAATCTGCTTAGGGTTAGGCGTTTTGCGCTGCTTCGCGATGTA
CGGGCCAGATATACGCGTT
Features (pLannotate 1.2.2; 20 found; start..end, strand, type, name):
      1..380     +  enhancer       CMV enhancer: human cytomegalovirus immediate early enhancer
    381..584     +  promoter       CMV promoter: human cytomegalovirus (CMV) immediate early promoter
    580..613     +  LTR            5' LTR (truncated) (fragment): truncated 5' long terminal repeat (LTR) from HIV-1
    629..647     +  promoter       T7 promoter: promoter for bacteriophage T7 RNA polymerase
   1805..1821    +  CDS            BioEase™ tag (fragment): biotinylated sequence derived from the C-terminus of the α-subunit of Klebsiella pneumoniae oxaloacetate decarboxylase contains a unique biotinylation site
   2739..2757    -  promoter       SP6 promoter: promoter for bacteriophage SP6 RNA polymerase
   2783..3007    +  polyA_signal   bGH poly(A) signal: bovine growth hormone polyadenylation signal
   3011..3032    +  promoter       SV40 promoter (fragment): SV40 enhancer and early promoter
   3053..3481    +  rep_origin     f1 ori (sequence partly withheld): f1 bacteriophage origin of replication; arrow indicates direction of (+) strand synthesis
   3495..3824    +  promoter       SV40 promoter: SV40 enhancer and early promoter
   3837..3995    +  CDS            ble (fragment): BLE_KLEPN - Experimental evidence at protein level: Swiss-Prot protein existence level 1. Binding protein with a strong affinity to the bleomycin family of antibiotics. Binds to CL990; an antimitotic-antibiotic compound. From Klebsiella pneumoniae.
   3990..4111    +  polyA_signal   SV40 poly(A) signal: SV40 polyadenylation signal
   4184..4200    -  protein_bind   lac operator: The lac repressor binds to the lac operator to inhibit transcription in E. coli. This inhibition can be relieved by adding lactose or isopropyl-β-D-thiogalactopyranoside (IPTG). lac repressor encoded by lacI
   4208..4238    -  promoter       lac promoter: promoter for the E. coli lac operon
   4253..4274    -  protein_bind   CAP binding site: CAP binding activates transcription in the presence of cAMP. E. coli catabolite activator protein
   4287..4379    -  CDS            lacI (fragment): lac repressor; lacI; The lac repressor binds to the lac operator to inhibit transcription in E. coli. This inhibition can be relieved by adding lactose or isopropyl-β-D-thiogalactopyranoside (IPTG).
   4562..5150    -  rep_origin     ori: high-copy-number ColE1/pMB1/pBR322/pUC origin of replication
   5321..6181    -  CDS            AmpR: β-lactamase; bla; confers resistance to ampicillin, carbenicillin, and related antibiotics
   6182..6286    -  promoter       AmpR promoter: bla
   6345..6397    -  misc_feature   bom (fragment): basis of mobility region from pBR322
