[The description below was written by a language model from this plasmid's Addgene catalogue record and pLannotate feature annotations shown in this document.]
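Description:
pCMV-Tigger17 is a 6.5 kb mammalian expression plasmid built on a pCMV backbone for producing the Tigger17 transposase in cultured mammalian cells. It is maintained in E. coli through a high-copy ColE1/pUC-type origin and selected with ampicillin via the β-lactamase gene and its native promoter. An f1 origin is also present, along with remnants of a lac promoter/operator region that are typical carry-over from the parental cloning vector.

The expression cassette consists of the human cytomegalovirus immediate-early enhancer and promoter, followed by a T7 promoter, an unannotated stretch of roughly 2 kb, an antisense SP6 promoter and the bovine growth hormone polyadenylation signal. The annotation software did not label the transposase coding sequence, which the catalogue lists as synthetic, but the unannotated interval between the T7 and SP6 promoters is where it presumably lies. The very short "BioEase tag" and HIV-1 LTR fragments called in this region are probably chance matches rather than functional elements. The flanking phage promoters could serve for in vitro transcription or as sequencing primer sites.

Downstream, an SV40 early promoter drives only a small fragment resembling a bleomycin-resistance gene before an SV40 poly(A) signal, so there appears to be no intact mammalian selection marker and the plasmid is best suited to transient transfection. The record does not state the cloning sites used. According to the deposit information, the construct comes from a survey testing many DNA transposons for activity in human cells. In that context it would supply transposase in trans as a helper, presumably alongside a separate donor plasmid carrying the matching transposon ends, which this plasmid is not annotated as containing.
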