Addgene plasmid #217195: pCMV-Tigger17
Purpose: Mammalian expression vector for expression of Tigger17 transposase (CMV promoter)
Depositing lab: Yong E Zhang. Depositing organization: Institute of Zoology, Chinese Academy of Sciences. Publication: Heterologous survey of 130 DNA transposons in human cells highlights their functional divergence and expands the genome engineering toolbox. Zhang T, Tan S, Tang N, Li Y, Zhang C, Sun J, Guo Y, Gao H, Cai Y, Sun W, Wang C, Fu L, Ma H, Wu Y, Hu X, Zhang X, Gee P, Yan W, Zhao Y, Chen Q, Guo B, Wang H, Zhang YE. Cell. 2024 Jul 11;187(14):3741-3760.e30. doi: 10.1016/j.cell.2024.05.007. Epub 2024 Jun 5. PubMed 38843831.
Backbone
  Vector backbone: pCMV
  Vector type: Mammalian Expression
Growth in bacteria
  Bacterial resistance: Ampicillin, 100 μg/mL
  Growth temperature: 37°C
  Growth strain: DH5alpha
  Copy number: High Copy
Gene/Insert
  Gene/Insert name: Tigger17 transposase
  Species: Synthetic
  Cloning method: Restriction Enzyme; 5′ cloning site Unknown (unknown if destroyed); 3′ cloning site Unknown (unknown if destroyed)
Terms and licenses: Academic/Nonprofit Terms; Industry Terms: Not Available to Industry
How to cite: pCMV-Tigger17 was a gift from Yong E Zhang (Addgene plasmid # 217195 ; http://n2t.net/addgene:217195 ; RRID:Addgene_217195)
